>Addgene plasmid #236092 | pBX_Sec61b_smGFP_Myc | addgene full sequence | sequence record 468101 | Addgene NGS Result
CTAAATTGTAAGCGTTAATATTTTGTTAAAATTCGCGTTAAATTTTTGTTAAATCAGCTCATTTTTTAAC
CAATAGGCCGAAATCGGCAAAATCCCTTATAAATCAAAAGAATAGACCGAGATAGGGT
[37 nt withheld, positions 129-165]
AAAGAACGTGGACTCCAACGTCAAAGG
[49 nt withheld, positions 193-241]
T
[91 nt withheld, positions 243-333]
G
[124 nt withheld, positions 335-458]
CCCATTCGCCATTCAGGCTGCGCAACTGTTGGGAAGGGCGATCGGTGCGGGCCTCTTCGCTATTACGCCA
GCTGGCGAAAGGGGGATGTGCTGCAAGGCGATTAAGTTGGGTAACGCCAGGGTTTTCCCAGTCACGACGT
TGTAAAACGACGGCCAGTGAGCGCGCGTAATACGACTCACTATAGGGCGAATTGGGGCGCGCCATTCTAG
ATTAACCCTAGAAAGATAGTCTGCGTAAAATTGACGCATGCATTCTTGAAATATTGCTCTCTCTTTCTAA
ATAGCGCGAATCCGTCGCTGTGCATTTAGGACATCTCAGTCGCCGCTTGGAGCTCCCGTGAGGCGTGCTT
GTCAATGCGGTAAGTGTCACTGATTTTGAACTATAACGACCGCGTGAGTCAAAATGACGCATGATTATCT
TTTACGTGACTTTTAAGATTTAACTCATACGATAATTATATTGTTATTTCATGTTCTACTTACGTGATAA
CTTATTATATATATATTTTCTTGTTATAGATATCAACTAGAATGCTAGCATGGGCCCATCTCGACATTGA
TTATTGACTAGTTATTAATAGTAATCAATTACGGGGTCATTAGTTCATAGCCCATATATGGAGTTCCGCG
TTACATAACTTACGGTAAATGGCCCGCCTGGCTGACCGCCCAACGACCCCCGCCCATTGACGTCAATAAT
GACGTATGTTCCCATAGTAACGCCAATAGGGACTTTCCATTGACGTCAATGGGTGGAGTATTTACGGTAA
ACTGCCCACTTGGCAGTACATCAAGTGTATCATATGCCAAGTACGCCCCCTATTGACGTCAATGACGGTA
AATGGCCCGCCTGGCATTATGCCCAGTACATGACCTTATGGGACTTTCCTACTTGGCAGTACATCTACGT
ATTAGTCATCGCTATTACCATGGTCGAGGTGAGCCCCACGTTCTGCTTCACTCTCCCCATCTCCCCCCCC
TCCCCACCCCCAATTTTGTATTTATTTATTTTTTAATTATTTTGTGCAGCGATGGGGGCGGGGGGGGGGG
GGGGGCGCGCCRGGGGGGGGGGGGGGGGGGGGGGGGGGGGGGGGGGSGRGGSGGRGRGGKGSGGCGGCAG
CCAATCAGAGCGGCGCGCTCCGAAAGTTTCCTTTTATGGCGAGGCGGCGGCGGCGGCGGCCCTATAAAAA
GCGAAGCGCGCGGCGGGCGGGAGTCGCTGCGCGCTGCCTTCGCCCCGTGCCCCGCTCCGCCGCCGCCTCG
CGCCGCCCGCCCCGGCTCTGACTGACCGCGTTACTCCCACAGGTGAGCGGGCGGGACGGCCCTTCTCCTC
CGGGCTGTAATTAGCGCTTGGTTTAATGACGGCTTGTTTCTTTTCTGTGGCTGCGTGAAAGCCTTGAGGG
GCTCCGGGAGGGCCCTTTGTGCGGGGGGAGCGGCTCGGGGGGTGCGTGCGTGTGTGTGTGCGTGGGGAGC
GCCGCGTGCGGCTCCGCGCTGCCCGGCGGCTGTGAGCGCTGCGGGCGCGGCGCGGGGCTTTGTGCGCTCC
GCAGTGTGCGCGAGGGGAGCGCGGCCGGGGGCGGTGCCCCGCGGTGCGGGGGGGGCTGCGAGGGGAACAA
AGGCTGCGTGCGGGGTGTGTGCGTGGGGGGGTGAGCAGGGGGTGTGGGCGCGTCGGTCGGGCTGCAACCC
CCCCTGCACCCCCCTCCCCGAGTTGCTGAGCACGGCCCGGCTTCGGGTGCGGGGCTCCGTACGGGGCGTG
GCGCGGGGCTCGCCGTGCCGGGCGGGGGGTGGCGGCAGGKGGGGGTGCCGGGCGGGGCGGGGCCGCCKCG
GGCCGGGGGGGGCTCGGGGGRGGGGCGCGGCGGCCCCCGGAGCGCCGGCGGCTGTCGAGGCGCGGCGAGC
CGCAGCCATTGCCTTTTATGGTAATCGTGCGAGAGGGCGCAGGGACTTCCTTTGTCCCAAATCTGTGCGG
AGCCGAAATCTGGGAGGCGCCGCCGCACCCCCTCTAGCGGGCGCGGGGCGAAGCGGTGCGGCGCCGGCAG
GAAGGAAATGGGCGGGGAGGGCCTTCGTGCGTCGCCGCGCCGCCGTCCCCTTCTCCCTCTCCAGCCTCGG
GGCTGTCCGCGGGGGGACGGCTGCCTTCGGGGGGGACGGGGCAGGGCGGGGTTCGGCTTCTGGCGTGTGA
CCGGCGGCTCTAGAGCCTCTGCTAACCATGTTCATGCCTTCTTCTTTTTCCTACAGCTCCTGGGCAACGT
GCTGGTTATTGTGCTGTCTCATCATTTTGGCAAAGAATTCACCATGGGCCGCACAACCTCGGCAGGCACC
GGGGGGATGTGGCGATTCTACACAGAAGATTCACCTGGGCTCAAAGTTGGCCCTGTTCCAGTATTGGTTA
TGAGTCTTCTGTTCATCGCTTCTGTATTTATGTTGCACATTTGGGGCAAGTACACTCGTTCGGGCGGAGG
TGGTTCTGGCGGTGGAGGTTCAATGGAGCAAAAACTGATATCGGAGGAAGACTTGGCAGAGCAGAAACTG
ATTTCGGAAGAGGATCTTGCCGAACAAAAACTGATCAGTGAGGAAGACCTTGCCGGAGTGTCGAAGGGTG
AAGAGCTGTTCACCGGCGTGGTGCCCATCCTCGTCGAGCTGGACGGAGATGTCAATGGACATAAATTCTC
CGTACGGGGAGAGGGCGAGGGCGACGCAACCAACGGTAAACTGACCCTGAAGTTCATTTGCACCACGGGT
AAACTGCCCGTACCCTGGCCCACCCTGGTCACAACCTTGGGTGGCGGAGTTCAGTGTTTTTCGCGGTATC
CAGATCACATGAAGCAGCATGACTTTTTCAAGAGCGCTATGCCCGAGGGTTACGTTCAAGAGAGGACCAT
CAGTTTCAAGGACGACGGCACCTACAAGACACGGGCTGAGGTGAAATTCGAGGGTGATACACTCGTGAAT
CGTATCGAGCTGAAGGGCATAGATTTTAAGGAGGATGGCAATATCCTGGGCCACAAGTTGGAGTATAACT
TCAACAGTCACAATGTCTATATAACTGCCGATAAGCAGAAGAATGGCATTAAAGCCAATTTCAAAATTCG
TCACAATGTCGAAGGCGGCGCAGAACAGAAGCTCATCAGTGAAGAGGATCTGGCCGCAGAGCAGAAACTC
ATTAGCGAGGAGGACTTGGGCGGAGGCGGCGAGCAGAAGCTGATATCGGAGGAAGACCTGGCGGCCGAGC
AAAAGCTCATCTCGGAGGAGGATCTCGCGGGAGGAGATGGAAGTGTCCAGTTGGCGGATCACTACCAGCA
GAATACGCCAATTGGTGACGGCCCCGTCCTTCTGCCGGATAACCACTACCTCTCCACCCAGTCGGTGCTG
AGCAAGGACCCGAATGAAAAACGTGACCACATGGTTCTTCTTGAGTTCGTCACGGCTGCGGGCATCACGT
TGGGCATGGACGAACTGTACAAGGGCGCTGAACAGAAACTTATCTCCGAGGAGGATCTGGCGGAACAGAA
GCTGATCAGCGAAGAGGACCTGGCGGAGCAGAAACTTATCAGCGAAGAGGATCTGTAACAAACGATGATG
CATCGATGATCTAGAGCTCGCTGATCAGCCTCGACTGTGCCTTCTAGTTGCCAGCCATCTGTTGTTTGCC
CCTCCCCCGTGCCTTCCTTGACCCTGGAAGGTGCCACTCCCACTGTCCTTTCCTAATAAAATGAGGAAAT
TGCATCGCATTGTCTGAGTAGGTGTCATTCTATTCTGGGGGGTGGGGTGGGGCAGGACAGCAAGGGGGAG
GATTGGGAAGACAATAGCAGGCATGCTGGGGATGCGGTGGGCTCTATGGCTTCTGAGGCGGAAAGAACCT
GCAGCCCAAGCTTGGCGTAATCATGGTCATAGCTGTTTCCTGTGTGAAATTGTTATCCGCTCACAATTCC
ACACAACATACGAGCCGGAAGCATAAAGTGTAAAGCCTGGGGTGCCTAATGAGTGAGCTAACTCACATTA
ATTGCGTTGCGCTCACTGCCCGCTTTCCAGTCGGGAAACCTGTCGTGCCAGCGGATCCATTCATGAATGA
ATTCATGTCGACATACTAGTTAAAAGTTTTGTTACTTTATAGAAGAAATTTTGAGTTTTTGTTTTTTTTT
AATAAATAAATAAACATAAATAAATTGTTTGTTGAATTTATTATTAGTATGTAAGTGTAAATATAATAAA
ACTTAATATCTATTCAAATTAATAAATAAACCTCGATATACAGACCGATAAAACACATGCGTCAATTTTA
CGCATGATTATCTTTAACGTACGTCACAATATGATTATCTTTCTAGGGTTAATCTAGTATACGCGTATGC
GGCCGCTTAATTAATCCAGCTTTTGTTCCCTTTAGTGAGGGTTAATTGCGCGCTTGGCGTAATCATGGTC
ATAGCTGTTTCCTGTGTGAAATTGTTATCCGCTCACAATTCCACACAACATACGAGCCGGAAGCATAAAG
TGTAAAGCCTGGGGTGCCTAATGAGTGAGCTAACTCACATTAATTGCGTTGCGCTCACTGCCCGCTTTCC
AGTCGGGAAACCTGTCGTGCCAGCTGCATTAATGAATCGGCCAACGCGCGGGGAGAGGCGGTTTGCGTAT
TGGGCGCTCTTCCGCTTCCTCGCTCACTGACTCGCTGCGCTCGGTCGTTCGGCTGCGGCGAGCGGTATCA
GCTCACTCAAAGGCGGTAATACGGTTATCCACAGAATCAGGGGATAACGCAGGAAAGAACATGTGAGCAA
AAGGCCAGCAAAAGGCCAGGAACCGTAAAAAGGCCGCGTTGCTGGCGTTTTTCCATAGGCTCCGCCCCCC
TGACGAGCATCACAAAAATCGACGCTCAAGTCAGAGGTGGCGAAACCCGACAGGACTATAAAGATACCAG
GCGTTTCCCCCTGGAAGCTCCCTCGTGCGCTCTCCTGTTCCGACCCTGCCGCTTACCGGATACCTGTCCG
CCTTTCTCCCTTCGGGAAGCGTGGCGCTTTCTCATAGCTCACGCTGTAGGTATCTCAGTTCGGTGTAGGT
CGTTCGCTCCAAGCTGGGCTGTGTGCACGAACCCCCCGTTCAGCCCGACCGCTGCGCCTTATCCGGTAAC
TATCGTCTTGAGTCCAACCCGGTAAGACACGACTTATCGCCACTGGCAGCAGCCACTGGTAACAGGATTA
GCAGAGCGAGGTATGTAGGCGGTGCTACAGAGTTCTTGAAGTGGTGGCCTAACTACGGCTACACTAGAAG
AACAGTATTTGGTATCTGCGCTCTGCTGAAGCCAGTTACCTTCGGAAAAAGAGTTGGTAGCTCTTGATCC
GGCAAACAAACCACCGCTGGTAGCGGTGGTTTTTTTGTTTGCAAGCAGCAGATTACGCGCAGAAAAAAAG
GATCTCAAGAAGATCCTTTGATCTTTTCTACGGGGTCTGACGCTCAGTGGAACGAAAACTCACGTTAAGG
GATTTTGGTCATGAGATTATCAAAAAGGATCTTCACCTAGATCCTTTTAAATTAAAAATGAAGTTTTAAA
TCAATCTAAAGTATATATGAGTAAACTTGGTCTGACAGTTACCAATGCTTAATCAGTGAGGCACCTATCT
CAGCGATCTGTCTATTTCGTTCATCCATAGTTGCCTGACTCCCCGTCGTGTAGATAACTACGATACGGGA
GGGCTTACCATCTGGCCCCAGTGCTGCAATGATACCGCGAGACCCACGCTCACCGGCTCCAGATTTATCA
GCAATAAACCAGCCAGCCGGAAGGGCCGAGCGCAGAAGTGGTCCTGCAACTTTATCCGCCTCCATCCAGT
CTATTAATTGTTGCCGGGAAGCTAGAGTAAGTAGTTCGCCAGTTAATAGTTTGCGCAACGTTGTTGCCAT
TGCTACAGGCATCGTGGTGTCACGCTCGTCGTTTGGTATGGCTTCATTCAGCTCCGGTTCCCAACGATCA
AGGCGAGTTACATGATCCCCCATGTTGTGCAAAAAAGCGGTTAGCTCCTTCGGTCCTCCGATCGTTGTCA
GAAGTAAGTTGGCCGCAGTGTTATCACTCATGGTTATGGCAGCACTGCATAATTCTCTTACTGTCATGCC
ATCCGTAAGATGCTTTTCTGTGACTGGTGAGTACTCAACCAAGTCATTCTGAGAATAGTGTATGCGGCGA
CCGAGTTGCTCTTGCCCGGCGTCAATACGGGATAATACCGCGCCACATAGCAGAACTTTAAAAGTGCTCA
TCATTGGAAAACGTTCTTCGGGGCGAAAACTCTCAAGGATCTTACCGCTGTTGAGATCCAGTTCGATGTA
ACCCACTCGTGCACCCAACTGATCTTCAGCATCTTTTACTTTCACCAGCGTTTCTGGGTGAGCAAAAACA
GGAAGGCAAAATGCCGCAAAAAAGGGAATAAGGGCGACACGGAAATGTTGAATACTCATACTCTTCCTTT
TTCAATATTATTGAAGCATTTATCAGGGTTATTGTCTCATGAGCGGATACATATTTGAATGTATTTAGAA
AAATAAACAAATAGGGGTTCCGCGCACATTTCCCCGAAAAGTGCCAC
Features (pLannotate 1.2.2; 22 found; start..end, strand, type, name):
     30..458     -  rep_origin     f1 ori (sequence partly withheld): f1 bacteriophage origin of replication; arrow indicates direction of (+) strand synthesis
    463..618     -  CDS            lacZα (fragment): LacZα fragment of β-galactosidase; lacZ fragment
    626..644     +  promoter       T7 promoter: promoter for bacteriophage T7 RNA polymerase
   1011..1390    +  enhancer       CMV enhancer: human cytomegalovirus immediate early enhancer
   1668..2684    +  intron         chimeric intron: chimera between introns from chicken β-actin and rabbit β-globin
   2682..2741    +  CDS            HBB (fragment): HBB_LEPEU - Experimental evidence at protein level: Swiss-Prot protein existence level 1. Involved in oxygen transport from the lung to the various peripheral tissues. From Lepus europaeus (European hare).
   2745..2900    +  CDS            Sec61β (fragment): human Sec61β subunit of the translocon in the endoplasmic reticulum; SEC61B
   3039..3923    +  CDS            vsfGFP-9 (fragment): vsfGFP-9 is a basic (constitutively fluorescent) green fluorescent protein published in 2015, derived from Aequorea victoria. It has low acid sensitivity.
   4063..4287    +  polyA_signal   bGH poly(A) signal: bovine growth hormone polyadenylation signal
   4291..4307    +  promoter       SV40 promoter (fragment): SV40 enhancer and early promoter
   4358..4374    -  protein_bind   lac operator: The lac repressor binds to the lac operator to inhibit transcription in E. coli. This inhibition can be relieved by adding lactose or isopropyl-β-D-thiogalactopyranoside (IPTG). lac repressor encoded by lacI
   4382..4412    -  promoter       lac promoter: promoter for the E. coli lac operon
   4427..4448    -  protein_bind   CAP binding site: CAP binding activates transcription in the presence of cAMP. E. coli catabolite activator protein
   4461..4500    -  CDS            lacI (fragment): lac repressor; lacI; The lac repressor binds to the lac operator to inhibit transcription in E. coli. This inhibition can be relieved by adding lactose or isopropyl-β-D-thiogalactopyranoside (IPTG).
   4827..4845    -  promoter       T3 promoter: promoter for bacteriophage T3 RNA polymerase
   4890..4906    -  protein_bind   lac operator: The lac repressor binds to the lac operator to inhibit transcription in E. coli. This inhibition can be relieved by adding lactose or isopropyl-β-D-thiogalactopyranoside (IPTG). lac repressor encoded by lacI
   4914..4944    -  promoter       lac promoter: promoter for the E. coli lac operon
   4959..4980    -  protein_bind   CAP binding site: CAP binding activates transcription in the presence of cAMP. E. coli catabolite activator protein
   4993..5085    -  CDS            lacI (fragment): lac repressor; lacI; The lac repressor binds to the lac operator to inhibit transcription in E. coli. This inhibition can be relieved by adding lactose or isopropyl-β-D-thiogalactopyranoside (IPTG).
   5268..5856    -  rep_origin     ori: high-copy-number ColE1/pMB1/pBR322/pUC origin of replication
   6027..6887    -  CDS            AmpR: β-lactamase; bla; confers resistance to ampicillin, carbenicillin, and related antibiotics
   6888..6992    -  promoter       AmpR promoter: bla
