[The description below was written by a language model from this plasmid's Addgene catalogue record and pLannotate feature annotations shown in this document.]
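Description:
pBX_Sec61b_smGFP_Myc is a mammalian expression plasmid of about 7.0 kb, built on the pBX backbone, that constitutively produces an endoplasmic reticulum-targeted, epitope-rich marker protein. It is maintained in E. coli through a high-copy ColE1/pUC-type origin and selected with ampicillin via the β-lactamase gene and its own promoter. The backbone also carries an f1 phage origin, T7 and T3 promoters, and duplicated lac promoter/operator, CAP site, lacZα and lacI remnants. These look like phagemid cloning-vector leftovers and play no evident role in expression. No mammalian selection marker is annotated; only a very short SV40 promoter fragment is detected.

The expression cassette begins with the CMV immediate-early enhancer followed by a chimeric chicken β-actin/rabbit β-globin intron. This arrangement is characteristic of a CAG-type promoter, although the core promoter itself is not annotated separately. A short β-globin-like match sits at the end of the intron. Downstream lies human Sec61β, a subunit of the ER translocon, annotated only as a fragment. It is followed by a superfolder-GFP-derived coding region that the annotation tool matches to a related GFP variant. According to the catalogue entry this is smGFP-Myc, a "spaghetti monster" sfGFP scaffold embedding multiple Myc epitope tags, which are not individually annotated. A bovine growth hormone polyadenylation signal terminates the transcript.

Fusion to Sec61β places the scaffold at the ER, and the dense Myc tags are a design typically used for strong anti-Myc antibody detection. The construct thus serves as an ER marker, and was deposited with a study mapping translational machinery at subcellular, single-molecule resolution.
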