Addgene plasmid #236092: pBX_Sec61b_smGFP_Myc
Purpose: Constitutively encodes Sec61b-smGFP-Myc (sfGFP-based spaghetti monster fluorescent protein embedding Myc epitope tags), for targeting the endoplasmic reticulum.
Depositing lab: Maria Barna. Depositing organization: Stanford University. Publication: A subcellular map of translational machinery composition and regulation at the single-molecule level. Zhang Z, Xu A, Bai Y, Chen Y, Cates K, Kerr C, Bermudez A, Susanto TT, Wysong K, Garcia Marques FJ, Nolan GP, Pitteri S, Barna M. Science. 2025 Mar 7;387(6738):eadn2623. doi: 10.1126/science.adn2623. Epub 2025 Mar 7. PubMed 40048539.
Backbone
  Vector backbone: pBX
  Vector type: Mammalian Expression
Growth in bacteria
  Bacterial resistance: Ampicillin, 100 μg/mL
  Growth temperature: 37°C
  Growth strain: DH5alpha
  Copy number: High Copy
Gene/Insert
  Gene/Insert name: Sec61b-smGFP-Myc
  Species: H. sapiens (human), Synthetic
  Entrez Gene: SEC61B
  Cloning method: Gibson Cloning
Terms and licenses: Academic/Nonprofit Terms; Industry Terms: Not Available to Industry
How to cite: pBX_Sec61b_smGFP_Myc was a gift from Maria Barna (Addgene plasmid # 236092 ; http://n2t.net/addgene:236092 ; RRID:Addgene_236092)
